Addgene plasmid #78195: pJL1702
Purpose: optogenetic activation of IL2 neuron in worms
Depositing lab: Junho Lee. Depositing organization: Seoul National University. Publication: Nictation, a dispersal behavior of the nematode Caenorhabditis elegans, is regulated by IL2 neurons. Lee H, Choi MK, Lee D, Kim HS, Hwang H, Kim H, Park S, Paik YK, Lee J. Nat Neurosci. 2011 Nov 13;15(1):107-12. doi: 10.1038/nn.2975. PubMed 22081161.
Backbone
  Vector backbone: pPD96.52
  Backbone size w/o insert (bp): 3684
  Vector type: Worm Expression
Growth in bacteria
  Bacterial resistance: Ampicillin, 100 μg/mL
  Growth temperature: 37°C
  Growth strain: DH5alpha
  Copy number: High Copy
Gene/Insert
  Gene/Insert name: ChR2(gf)
  Species: C. elegans (nematode)
  Promoter: lag-2
  Cloning method: Restriction Enzyme; 5′ cloning site HindIII (not destroyed); 3′ cloning site BamHI (not destroyed)
  Sequencing primers: 5′ M13 reverse; 3′ pGEX 3
Terms and licenses: Academic/Nonprofit Terms; Industry Terms: Not Available to Industry
Depositor comments: This plasmid contains 1-51 of Uncharacterized protein CELE_F32A7.6 (NP_493594.1). The depositor states that this should not adversely affect plasmid function.
How to cite: pJL1702 was a gift from Junho Lee (Addgene plasmid # 78195 ; http://n2t.net/addgene:78195 ; RRID:Addgene_78195)
