[The description below was written by a language model from this plasmid's Addgene catalogue record.]
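Description:
pJL1702 is a Caenorhabditis elegans expression plasmid built on the pPD96.52 backbone (3,684 bp without insert), one of the standard worm expression vectors. It is maintained in E. coli as a high-copy plasmid under ampicillin selection. The record does not name the origin of replication or list any other backbone features, and no feature table is provided. Details such as the 3′ UTR, any synthetic introns, or fluorescent tags fused to the insert therefore cannot be confirmed here.

The payload is ChR2(gf), a gain-of-function form of channelrhodopsin-2. This light-gated cation channel depolarises the cells that express it when they are illuminated with blue light. The specific gain-of-function mutation is not given. The record lists the insert species as C. elegans, although channelrhodopsin-2 is generally known as an algal protein, so this entry probably reflects the host organism or the promoter rather than the origin of the opsin. Expression is driven by the lag-2 promoter, which serves here to direct the channel to the IL2 neurons. The recorded cloning sites are HindIII at the 5′ end and BamHI at the 3′ end, and both were preserved. The depositor notes that the plasmid also carries residues 1–51 of an uncharacterised C. elegans protein, F32A7.6, and states that this should not impair function. The record does not say where this fragment sits relative to the opsin.

The stated purpose is optogenetic activation of IL2 neurons in worms. The associated study examined how these neurons regulate nictation, a dispersal behaviour of the nematode.
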