>Addgene plasmid #78195 | pJL1702 | addgene partial sequence | sequence record 147360 | M13-Rev 5'-CAGGAAACAGCTATGACC-3'
ATGGATACGCTAACAACTTGGAAATGAAATAAGCTTAAAATTTGGAAATGCACCAAAATTTTGACTGAAA
ATTATGAAACATTTGCAATACTTTGAAGTTTGTGTGATTCATTTATTTAGGACAGTTATTAGTTTACCTT
AAATTTCCCTGAACTACTCTACTCCACTTTTTCCACCAAATTATTATTCACGAACCCAAAACTATCTTAC
ACATCTTATCTTACAGGTTATACATTCTGCCACGTCTTGTAACCCCCTCCCACCTATTCTCTAATATACA
ACCTCCCTTTCAAACAGTCCGTTATGACTCTATTGCTCCTAATCCCCCTTTTGTTTCCGGTTCGGCCTGA
AACAAGAATAACAACAGGTGACTCGATAACTGTTAGGAAAATAAATTTTTTGGTCCCAATATTTCGGTAT
CCATTTCAAAACATCTTTTAAAATTGTCAAGACAGACAA
