>Addgene plasmid #78195 | pJL1702 | addgene partial sequence | sequence record 147636 | pGEX3 5'-CCGGGAGCTGCATGTGTCAGAGG-3'
ACAGTTATGTTTGGTATATTGGGAATGTATTCTGTCATTTAAGGCAAAAACCCCATAGACACTACTCCAC
TTTCAAATTATCAACTTCTACTCACCTTCCACTGAGCCTCAAACCCAAACCTTCTTCCGATCTTTCTTGC
ATCGTGCTCATCAATACTTGTGATTTTAGCAAGAAAAACGCCGTCCTCGAAATCTTGACAAACAATAGGG
GAAACCCCAAAAAGCAAAAGCAGGAAAATTAATTTCATAAACTTTCACTTGATTGAAAAATTCCAAAAAT
ACTCCAAAACTTTTTCACGATGAGCATGATTTGACGTCATGAGAGGCCCAGACGTGCGAAGAAATAAAAA
TTGCGGTCATAAACTGAAACGTAACATATGATAAGGTATTTTGTGTGCGGTTTTTTCTATGATGTTTCAA
AAAAATTTATCAGAAGTAAAAAACATAAGAAGTGTACACAGAACATTGTGTAGATTCTGGGATAGAATTA
TTATTAATGGGGGGAGGGAGCACAATTTTTTTCGACTTTTTATTACGAATTAATTCTATTTTTGAATCTA
CACAATTTCATTGTTAGAGGTGACTTAAAAGAAGCTAAAAAACAAAGAAATTAAGAGAAGTTTTTTGATA
ATAACAA
